Addgene plasmid #132012: pDONR221_SLC22A25
Purpose: Gateway entry clone with codon-optimized ORF sequence for subcloning into custom expression vectors
Depositing lab: RESOLUTE Consortium & Giulio Superti-Furga. Depositing organization: CeMM Research Center for Molecular Medicine. Publication: The RESOLUTE consortium: unlocking SLC transporters for drug discovery. Superti-Furga G, Lackner D, Wiedmer T, Ingles-Prieto A, Barbosa B, Girardi E, Goldmann U, Gurtl B, Klavins K, Klimek C, Lindinger S, Lineiro-Retes E, Muller AC, Onstein S, Redinger G, Reil D, Sedlyarov V, Wolf G, Crawford M, Everley R, ... Steppan CM. Nat Rev Drug Discov. 2020 Jul;19(7):429-430. doi: 10.1038/d41573-020-00056-6. PubMed 32265506.
Backbone
  Vector backbone: pDONR221
  Backbone manufacturer: Thermo Fisher Scientific
  Backbone size w/o insert (bp): 2550
  Vector type: Mammalian Expression
Growth in bacteria
  Bacterial resistance: Kanamycin, 50 μg/mL
  Growth temperature: 37°C
  Growth strain: Stbl3
  Copy number: High Copy
Gene/Insert
  Gene/Insert name: SLC22A25 (alt name: UST6, HIMTP, MGC120420)
  Species: H. sapiens (human)
  Insert size (bp): 1641
  Entrez Gene: SLC22A25 (a.k.a. UST6, HIMTP, MGC120420)
  Cloning method: Gateway Cloning
  Sequencing primers: 5′ M13-fwd; 3′ M13-rev
Terms and licenses: Academic/Nonprofit Terms; Industry Terms
Depositor comments: For more information on the full Resolute plasmid collection, please see www.addgene.org/depositor-collections/re-solute/. Please provide your feedback on this plasmid to the RESOLUTE consortium by filling out their RESOLUTE repository feedback form: https://forms.office.com/Pages/ResponsePage.aspx?id=0e05yklzmkS7rjFGQL4N7z4feCLQvEJAmVcOCM_u885UN1JJRko0Ukg4TVQwNTZLOUxPQVJWT1NHUCQlQCN0PWcu
How to cite: pDONR221_SLC22A25 was a gift from RESOLUTE Consortium & Giulio Superti-Furga (Addgene plasmid # 132012 ; http://n2t.net/addgene:132012 ; RRID:Addgene_132012)
