[The description below was written by a language model from this plasmid's Addgene catalogue record and pLannotate feature annotations shown in this document.]
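Description:
pDONR221_SLC22A25 is a Gateway entry clone built on the pDONR221 backbone and carrying a codon-optimized open reading frame for human SLC22A25 (also known as UST6 or HIMTP), a member of the solute carrier 22 family. The sequenced plasmid is about 4.2 kb, consistent with a 1,641 bp insert in a roughly 2.55 kb backbone. It is maintained in E. coli at high copy number through a ColE1/pUC-type origin and is selected with kanamycin by way of an aminoglycoside phosphotransferase (KanR) gene.

The SLC22A25 coding sequence sits between attL1 and attL2, the recombination sites left after a Gateway BP reaction. These sites allow the ORF to be transferred directionally into any attR-containing destination vector in an LR Clonase reaction. Although the catalogue lists the vector type as mammalian expression, the feature table shows no eukaryotic promoter, polyadenylation signal or tag around the insert, so expression depends on the destination vector chosen. Upstream of attL1 lie the rrnB T1 and T2 transcription terminators, which insulate the cloned ORF from read-through transcription from the backbone. A T7 promoter lies just beyond attL2, oriented back toward the insert. The short lacI and lacZα fragments are backbone remnants, not functional genes, and M13 forward and reverse priming sites flanking the cassette are used for sequence verification.

The plasmid belongs to a consortium collection of SLC transporter clones assembled to support systematic study of solute carriers in drug discovery. It serves as a source clone for subcloning SLC22A25 into custom expression vectors.
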