Features (pLannotate 1.2.2; 10 found; start..end, strand, type, name):
    121..213     +  CDS            lacI (fragment): lac repressor; lacI; The lac repressor binds to the lac operator to inhibit transcription in E. coli. This inhibition can be relieved by adding lactose or isopropyl-β-D-thiogalactopyranoside (IPTG).
    268..295     -  terminator     rrnB T2 terminator: transcription terminator T2 from the E. coli rrnB gene
    427..470     +  terminator     rrnB T1 terminator: Escherichia coli rrnB; transcription terminator T1 from the E. coli rrnB gene
    517..553     -  CDS            lacZα (fragment): LacZα fragment of β-galactosidase; lacZ fragment
    569..668     +  protein_bind   attL1: mutant version of attL; recombination site for the Gateway® LR reaction LR Clonase™
    674..2314    +  CDS            SLC22A25: S22AP_HUMAN - Also known as UST6 Experimental evidence at transcript level: Swiss-Prot protein existence level 2. From Homo sapiens (Human).
   2316..2415    -  protein_bind   attL2: mutant version of attL; recombination site for the Gateway® LR reaction LR Clonase™
   2433..2451    -  promoter       T7 promoter: promoter for bacteriophage T7 RNA polymerase
   2585..3394    +  CDS            KanR: aminoglycoside phosphotransferase; aph(3')-Ia; confers resistance to kanamycin in bacteria or G418 (Geneticin®) in eukaryotes
   3541..4129    +  rep_origin     ori: high-copy-number ColE1/pMB1/pBR322/pUC origin of replication
>Addgene plasmid #132012 | pDONR221_SLC22A25 | addgene full sequence | sequence record 260962 | Addgene NGS Result
CTTTCCTGCGTTATCCCCTGATTCTGTGGATAACCGTATTACCGCCTTTGAGTGAGCTGATACCGCTCGC
CGCAGCCGAACGACCGAGCGCAGCGAGTCAGTGAGCGAGGAAGCGGAAGAGCGCCCAATACGCAAACCGC
CTCTCCCCGCGCGTTGGCCGATTCATTAATGCAGCTGGCACGACAGGTTTCCCGACTGGAAAGCGGGCAG
TGAGCGCAACGCAATTAATACGCGTACCGCTAGCCAGGAAGAGTTTGTAGAAACGCAAAAAGGCCATCCG
TCAGGATGGCCTTCTGCTTAGTTTGATGCCTGGCAGTTTATGGCGGGCGTCCTGCCCGCCACCCTCCGGG
CCGTTGCTTCACAACGTTCAAATCCGCTCCCGGCGGATTTGTCCTACTCAGGAGAGCGTTCACCGACAAA
CAACAGATAAAACGAAAGGCCCAGTCTTCCGACTGAGCCTTTCGTTTTATTTGATGCCTGGCAGTTCCCT
ACTCTCGCGTTAACGCTAGCATGGATGTTTTCCCAGTCACGACGTTGTAAAACGACGGCCAGTCTTAAGC
TCGGGCCCCAAATAATGATTTTATTTTGACTGATAGTGACCTGTTCGTTGCAACACATTGATGAGCAATG
CTTTTTTATAATGCCAACTTTGTACAAAAAAGCAGGCTCCACCATGGCCTTTCAGGACCTGCTGGATCAA
GTGGGAGGACTGGGCCGGTTCCAGATCCTGCAGATGGTGTTTCTGATCATGTTCAACGTGATCGTGTACC
ACCAGACCCAGCTGGAGAATTTCGCCGCCTTTATCCTGGACCACAGATGCTGGGTGCACATCCTGGACAA
CGATACCATCCCAGACAATGATCCAGGCACACTGAGCCAGGACGCACTGCTGAGGATCTCTATCCCATTT
GATAGCAACCTGCGCCCCGAGAAGTGTCGGAGATTCGTGCACCCTCAGTGGAAGCTGATCCACCTGAACG
GCACCTTTCCAAATACATCCGAGCCTGACACAGAGCCATGCGTGGACGGCTGGGTGTACGATCAGAGCTC
CTTCCCCTCTACCATCGTGACAAAGTGGGACCTGGTGTGCGAGTCCCAGCCTCTGAACTCTGTGGCCAAG
TTCCTGTTTATGGCCGGCATGATGGTGGGCGGCAATCTGTACGGCCACCTGAGCGATAGGTTTGGCCGCA
AGTTCGTGCTGAGGTGGTCCTATCTGCAGCTGGCAATCGTGGGAACCTGCGCAGCCTTCGCCCCTACAAT
CCTGGTGTATTGTTCTCTGCGCTTTCTGGCAGGAGCAGCCACCTTCAGCATCATCGTGAACACAGTGCTG
CTGATCGTGGAGTGGATCACCCACCAGTTTTGCGCCATGGCACTGACCCTGACCCTGTGCGCAGCAAGCA
TCGGACACATCACACTGGGCTCCCTGGCCTTCGTGATCCGGGACCAGTGCATCCTGCAGCTGGTCATGTC
CGCCCCTTGTTTCGTGTTCTTCCTGTTCAGCAGGTGGCTGGCAGAGTCCGCCAGGTGGCTGATCATCAAC
AATAAGCCAGAGGAGGGCCTGAAGGAGCTGAGGAAGGCAGCCCACAGAAACGGCATGAAGAATGCCGAGG
ATATCCTGACCATGGAGGTGCTGAAGTCTACAATGAAGCAGGAGCTGGAGGCCGCCCAGAAGAAGCACAG
CCTGTGCGAGCTGCTGCGGATCCCAAATATCTGCAAGAGAATCTGTTTCCTGTCTTTTGTGAGATTCGCC
AGCACCATCCCCTTCTGGGGCCTGACACTGCACCTGCAGCACCTGGGCAACAACGTGTTCCTGCTGCAGA
CCCTGTTCGGCGCCGTGACACTGCTGGCAAACTGCGTGGCACCATGGGCCCTGAATCACATGAGCAGGCG
CCTGTCCCAGATGCTGCTGATGTTTCTGCTGGCCACCTGTCTGCTGGCCATCATCTTCGTGCCTCAGGAG
ATGCAGACCCTGAGGGTGGTGCTGGCCACACTGGGAGTGGGAGCAGCATCCCTGGGAATCACCTGTTCTA
CAGCCCAGGAGAACGAGCTGATCCCAAGCATCATCCGGGGCAGAGCCACCGGCATCACAGGCAACTTTGC
AAATATCGGAGGCGCCCTGGCATCCCTGATGATGATCCTGTCCATCTACTCTCGCCCCCTGCCTTGGATC
ATCTATGGCGTGTTCGCCATCCTGAGCGGACTGGTGGTGCTGCTGCTGCCCGAGACCCGGAATCAGCCTC
TGCTGGACTCCATCCAGGATGTGGAGAACGAGGGCGTGAATTCTCTGGCCGCCCCCCAGAGATCTAGCGT
GCTGGACCCAGCTTTCTTGTACAAAGTTGGCATTATAAGAAAGCATTGCTTATCAATTTGTTGCAACGAA
CAGGTCACTATCAGTCAAAATAAAATCATTATTTGCCATCCAGCTGATATCCCCTATAGTGAGTCGTATT
ACATGGTCATAGCTGTTTCCTGGCAGCTCTGGCCCGTGTCTCAAAATCTCTGATGTTACATTGCACAAGA
TAAAAATATATCATCATGAACAATAAAACTGTCTGCTTACATAAACAGTAATACAAGGGGTGTTATGAGC
CATATTCAACGGGAAACGTCGAGGCCGCGATTAAATTCCAACATGGATGCTGATTTATATGGGTATAAAT
GGGCTCGCGATAATGTCGGGCAATCAGGTGCGACAATCTATCGCTTGTATGGGAAGCCCGATGCGCCAGA
GTTGTTTCTGAAACATGGCAAAGGTAGCGTTGCCAATGATGTTACAGATGAGATGGTCAGACTAAACTGG
CTGACGGAATTTATGCCTCTTCCGACCATCAAGCATTTTATCCGTACTCCTGATGATGCATGGTTACTCA
CCACTGCGATCCCCGGAAAAACAGCATTCCAGGTATTAGAAGAATATCCTGATTCAGGTGAAAATATTGT
TGATGCGCTGGCAGTGTTCCTGCGCCGGTTGCATTCGATTCCTGTTTGTAATTGTCCTTTTAACAGCGAT
CGCGTATTTCGTCTCGCTCAGGCGCAATCACGAATGAATAACGGTTTGGTTGATGCGAGTGATTTTGATG
ACGAGCGTAATGGCTGGCCTGTTGAACAAGTCTGGAAAGAAATGCATAAACTTTTGCCATTCTCACCGGA
TTCAGTCGTCACTCATGGTGATTTCTCACTTGATAACCTTATTTTTGACGAGGGGAAATTAATAGGTTGT
ATTGATGTTGGACGAGTCGGAATCGCAGACCGATACCAGGATCTTGCCATCCTATGGAACTGCCTCGGTG
AGTTTTCTCCTTCATTACAGAAACGGCTTTTTCAAAAATATGGTATTGATAATCCTGATATGAATAAATT
GCAGTTTCATTTGATGCTCGATGAGTTTTTCTAATCAGAATTGGTTAATTGGTTGTAACACTGGCAGAGC
ATTACGCTGACTTGACGGGACGGCGCAAGCTCATGACCAAAATCCCTTAACGTGAGTTACGCGTCGTTCC
ACTGAGCGTCAGACCCCGTAGAAAAGATCAAAGGATCTTCTTGAGATCCTTTTTTTCTGCGCGTAATCTG
CTGCTTGCAAACAAAAAAACCACCGCTACCAGCGGTGGTTTGTTTGCCGGATCAAGAGCTACCAACTCTT
TTTCCGAAGGTAACTGGCTTCAGCAGAGCGCAGATACCAAATACTGTTCTTCTAGTGTAGCCGTAGTTAG
GCCACCACTTCAAGAACTCTGTAGCACCGCCTACATACCTCGCTCTGCTAATCCTGTTACCAGTGGCTGC
TGCCAGTGGCGATAAGTCGTGTCTTACCGGGTTGGACTCAAGACGATAGTTACCGGATAAGGCGCAGCGG
TCGGGCTGAACGGGGGGTTCGTGCACACAGCCCAGCTTGGAGCGAACGACCTACACCGAACTGAGATACC
TACAGCGTGAGCTATGAGAAAGCGCCACGCTTCCCGAAGGGAGAAAGGCGGACAGGTATCCGGTAAGCGG
CAGGGTCGGAACAGGAGAGCGCACGAGGGAGCTTCCAGGGGGAAACGCCTGGTATCTTTATAGTCCTGTC
GGGTTTCGCCACCTCTGACTTGAGCGTCGATTTTTGTGATGCTCGTCAGGGGGGCGGAGCCTATGGAAAA
ACGCCAGCAACGCGGCCTTTTTACGGTTCCTGGCCTTTTGCTGGCCTTTTGCTCACATGTT
