>Addgene plasmid #132012 | pDONR221_SLC22A25 | depositor partial sequence | sequence record 253424 | Codon-optimized ORF of SLC22A25
ATGGCCTTTCAGGACCTGCTGGATCAAGTGGGAGGACTGGGCCGGTTCCAGATCCTGCAGATGGTGTTTC
TGATCATGTTCAACGTGATCGTGTACCACCAGACCCAGCTGGAGAATTTCGCCGCCTTTATCCTGGACCA
CAGATGCTGGGTGCACATCCTGGACAACGATACCATCCCAGACAATGATCCAGGCACACTGAGCCAGGAC
GCACTGCTGAGGATCTCTATCCCATTTGATAGCAACCTGCGCCCCGAGAAGTGTCGGAGATTCGTGCACC
CTCAGTGGAAGCTGATCCACCTGAACGGCACCTTTCCAAATACATCCGAGCCTGACACAGAGCCATGCGT
GGACGGCTGGGTGTACGATCAGAGCTCCTTCCCCTCTACCATCGTGACAAAGTGGGACCTGGTGTGCGAG
TCCCAGCCTCTGAACTCTGTGGCCAAGTTCCTGTTTATGGCCGGCATGATGGTGGGCGGCAATCTGTACG
GCCACCTGAGCGATAGGTTTGGCCGCAAGTTCGTGCTGAGGTGGTCCTATCTGCAGCTGGCAATCGTGGG
AACCTGCGCAGCCTTCGCCCCTACAATCCTGGTGTATTGTTCTCTGCGCTTTCTGGCAGGAGCAGCCACC
TTCAGCATCATCGTGAACACAGTGCTGCTGATCGTGGAGTGGATCACCCACCAGTTTTGCGCCATGGCAC
TGACCCTGACCCTGTGCGCAGCAAGCATCGGACACATCACACTGGGCTCCCTGGCCTTCGTGATCCGGGA
CCAGTGCATCCTGCAGCTGGTCATGTCCGCCCCTTGTTTCGTGTTCTTCCTGTTCAGCAGGTGGCTGGCA
GAGTCCGCCAGGTGGCTGATCATCAACAATAAGCCAGAGGAGGGCCTGAAGGAGCTGAGGAAGGCAGCCC
ACAGAAACGGCATGAAGAATGCCGAGGATATCCTGACCATGGAGGTGCTGAAGTCTACAATGAAGCAGGA
GCTGGAGGCCGCCCAGAAGAAGCACAGCCTGTGCGAGCTGCTGCGGATCCCAAATATCTGCAAGAGAATC
TGTTTCCTGTCTTTTGTGAGATTCGCCAGCACCATCCCCTTCTGGGGCCTGACACTGCACCTGCAGCACC
TGGGCAACAACGTGTTCCTGCTGCAGACCCTGTTCGGCGCCGTGACACTGCTGGCAAACTGCGTGGCACC
ATGGGCCCTGAATCACATGAGCAGGCGCCTGTCCCAGATGCTGCTGATGTTTCTGCTGGCCACCTGTCTG
CTGGCCATCATCTTCGTGCCTCAGGAGATGCAGACCCTGAGGGTGGTGCTGGCCACACTGGGAGTGGGAG
CAGCATCCCTGGGAATCACCTGTTCTACAGCCCAGGAGAACGAGCTGATCCCAAGCATCATCCGGGGCAG
AGCCACCGGCATCACAGGCAACTTTGCAAATATCGGAGGCGCCCTGGCATCCCTGATGATGATCCTGTCC
ATCTACTCTCGCCCCCTGCCTTGGATCATCTATGGCGTGTTCGCCATCCTGAGCGGACTGGTGGTGCTGC
TGCTGCCCGAGACCCGGAATCAGCCTCTGCTGGACTCCATCCAGGATGTGGAGAACGAGGGCGTGAATTC
TCTGGCCGCCCCCCAGAGATCTAGCGTGCTG
